>Addgene plasmid #101466 | pDONR221-ZNF727 | depositor full sequence | sequence record 191393 | Full Sequence
ATGAGAGTGCTGACCTTCAGAGACGTGGCCGTGGAGTTCAGCCCAGAGGAGTGGGAGTGCCTGGACAGCG
CCCAGCAGAGACTGTACAGGGACGTGATGCTGGAGAACTACGGCAACCTGTTCAGCCTGGGCCTGGCCAT
CTTTAAGCCAGACCTGATCACCTACCTGGAGCAGAGAAAGGAGCCCTGGAACGCCAGGAGACAGAAGACC
GTGGCTAAGCACCCCGCCGGCAGCCTGCACTTTACCGCCGAGATCCTGCTGGAGCACGACATCAACGACA
GCTTCCAGAAGGTGATCCTGAGAAAGAGCGGCAGCTGCGACCTGAACACCCTGAGACTGAAGAAGGACTA
CCAGAGAGTGGGCAACTGCAAGGGCCAGAAGAGCAGCTACAACGGCATCCACCAGTGCCTGAGCGCCACC
AGAAGCAAGACATGCCAGTACAACAAATGCGGCAAAGCCTTCGGCCTGTGCTCCATCTTCACAGAGCACA
AGAAAATCTTCTCCAGAGAGAAGTGCTATAAATGCGAAGAGTGTGGCAAGGACTGCAGACTGAGCGACTT
CACCATTCAGAAGAGAATTCACACAGCCGACAGAAGCTATAAGTGTGAAGAGTGCGGGAAGGCCTGCAAG
AAGTTCAGCAACCTGACCGAGCACAACCGGGTGCACACCGGAAAGAAGCCTTACAAATGCGAGGAGTGTG
GGAAGACATTTACCTGCAGCAGCGCCCTGACTAAGCATAAGAGGAACCACACTGGCGACAGACCCTACAA
GTGTGAGGAGTGTCACAAGGCCTTTAGGTGCTGCTCTGACCTGACCAAACATAAGAGAATCCACACAGGC
GAGAAACCATACAAGTGCAAGGAGTGCCACAAGGCTTTCAGATGCTGCTCCGACCTGACAAAACACAAGC
GCATTCACACCGGGGAGAAACCTTATAAGTGCAACGAGTGCGGTAAGGCCTTCATGTGGATCTCCGCCCT
GAGCCAGCACAACAGGATCCATACAGGAGAGAAGCCCTACATCTGTGAGGAATGCGGGAAAGCATTCACC
TACTCCAGCACCCTGATCAGCCACAAGCGAATTCATATGGAGCTCAGACCATATAAGTGCGAAGAATGTG
GAAAGACCTTCAAATGGTTCAGCGACCTCACAAACCACAAAAGAATCCATACCGGAGAAAAACCTTACAA
GTGCGAGGAATGTGGCAAAAGCTTCACCTGTAGCAGCAATCTGATCAAGCACAAGCGGATTCACATGGAG
GTGAGGCCCTACAAATGTGAAGAATGCGGAAAGACATTCAAGTGGTTCCCCGATCTGACCAACCACAAGA
GGATCCACACCGGCGAGAAGCCATATAAATGTGAGGAGTGCGGCAAGACCTTTACCTGTTCCAGCAGCCT
GATCAAACACAAAAGGTCACATACCGGCGACAGGCCCACCAGCGCCAAGAACGTGGCCAAGCCCCTGGGC
GGCAGCCAGACACTGCTGAACATCAGATATACCCAGCTTTCTTGTACAAAGTTGGCATTATAAGAAAGCA
TTGCTTATCAATTTGTTGCAACGAACAGGTCACTATCAGTCAAAATAAAATCATTATTTGCCATCCAGCT
GATATCCCCTATAGTGAGTCGTATTACATGGTCATAGCTGTTTCCTGGCAGCTCTGGCCCGTGTCTCAAA
ATCTCTGATGTTACATTGCACAAGATAAAAATATATCATCATGAACAATAAAACTGTCTGCTTACATAAA
CAGTAATACAAGGGGTGTTATGAGCCATATTCAACGGGAAACGTCGAGGCCGCGATTAAATTCCAACATG
GATGCTGATTTATATGGGTATAAATGGGCTCGCGATAATGTCGGGCAATCAGGTGCGACAATCTATCGCT
TGTATGGGAAGCCCGATGCGCCAGAGTTGTTTCTGAAACATGGCAAAGGTAGCGTTGCCAATGATGTTAC
AGATGAGATGGTCAGACTAAACTGGCTGACGGAATTTATGCCTCTTCCGACCATCAAGCATTTTATCCGT
ACTCCTGATGATGCATGGTTACTCACCACTGCGATCCCCGGAAAAACAGCATTCCAGGTATTAGAAGAAT
ATCCTGATTCAGGTGAAAATATTGTTGATGCGCTGGCAGTGTTCCTGCGCCGGTTGCATTCGATTCCTGT
TTGTAATTGTCCTTTTAACAGCGATCGCGTATTTCGTCTCGCTCAGGCGCAATCACGAATGAATAACGGT
TTGGTTGATGCGAGTGATTTTGATGACGAGCGTAATGGCTGGCCTGTTGAACAAGTCTGGAAAGAAATGC
ATAAACTTTTGCCATTCTCACCGGATTCAGTCGTCACTCATGGTGATTTCTCACTTGATAACCTTATTTT
TGACGAGGGGAAATTAATAGGTTGTATTGATGTTGGACGAGTCGGAATCGCAGACCGATACCAGGATCTT
GCCATCCTATGGAACTGCCTCGGTGAGTTTTCTCCTTCATTACAGAAACGGCTTTTTCAAAAATATGGTA
TTGATAATCCTGATATGAATAAATTGCAGTTTCATTTGATGCTCGATGAGTTTTTCTAATCAGAATTGGT
TAATTGGTTGTAACACTGGCAGAGCATTACGCTGACTTGACGGGACGGCGCAAGCTCATGACCAAAATCC
CTTAACGTGAGTTACGCGTCGTTCCACTGAGCGTCAGACCCCGTAGAAAAGATCAAAGGATCTTCTTGAG
ATCCTTTTTTTCTGCGCGTAATCTGCTGCTTGCAAACAAAAAAACCACCGCTACCAGCGGTGGTTTGTTT
GCCGGATCAAGAGCTACCAACTCTTTTTCCGAAGGTAACTGGCTTCAGCAGAGCGCAGATACCAAATACT
GTTCTTCTAGTGTAGCCGTAGTTAGGCCACCACTTCAAGAACTCTGTAGCACCGCCTACATACCTCGCTC
TGCTAATCCTGTTACCAGTGGCTGCTGCCAGTGGCGATAAGTCGTGTCTTACCGGGTTGGACTCAAGACG
ATAGTTACCGGATAAGGCGCAGCGGTCGGGCTGAACGGGGGGTTCGTGCACACAGCCCAGCTTGGAGCGA
ACGACCTACACCGAACTGAGATACCTACAGCGTGAGCTATGAGAAAGCGCCACGCTTCCCGAAGGGAGAA
AGGCGGACAGGTATCCGGTAAGCGGCAGGGTCGGAACAGGAGAGCGCACGAGGGAGCTTCCAGGGGGAAA
CGCCTGGTATCTTTATAGTCCTGTCGGGTTTCGCCACCTCTGACTTGAGCGTCGATTTTTGTGATGCTCG
TCAGGGGGGCGGAGCCTATGGAAAAACGCCAGCAACGCGGCCTTTTTACGGTTCCTGGCCTTTTGCTGGC
CTTTTGCTCACATGTTCTTTCCTGCGTTATCCCCTGATTCTGTGGATAACCGTATTACCGCCTTTGAGTG
AGCTGATACCGCTCGCCGCAGCCGAACGACCGAGCGCAGCGAGTCAGTGAGCGAGGAAGCGGAAGAGCGC
CCAATACGCAAACCGCCTCTCCCCGCGCGTTGGCCGATTCATTAATGCAGCTGGCACGACAGGTTTCCCG
ACTGGAAAGCGGGCAGTGAGCGCAACGCAATTAATACGCGTACCGCTAGCCAGGAAGAGTTTGTAGAAAC
GCAAAAAGGCCATCCGTCAGGATGGCCTTCTGCTTAGTTTGATGCCTGGCAGTTTATGGCGGGCGTCCTG
CCCGCCACCCTCCGGGCCGTTGCTTCACAACGTTCAAATCCGCTCCCGGCGGATTTGTCCTACTCAGGAG
AGCGTTCACCGACAAACAACAGATAAAACGAAAGGCCCAGTCTTCCGACTGAGCCTTTCGTTTTATTTGA
TGCCTGGCAGTTCCCTACTCTCGCGTTAACGCTAGCATGGATGTTTTCCCAGTCACGACGTTGTAAAACG
ACGGCCAGTCTTAAGCTCGGGCCCCAAATAATGATTTTATTTTGACTGATAGTGACCTGTTCGTTGCAAC
AAATTGATGAGCAATGCTTTTTTATAATGCCAACTTTGTACAAAAAAGCAGGCTTA
Features (pLannotate 1.2.2; 11 found; start..end, strand, type, name):
      1..363     +  CDS            ZNF720: ZN720_HUMAN - Experimental evidence at protein level: Swiss-Prot protein existence level 1. From Homo sapiens (Human).
   1438..1497    +  CDS            ZNF727 (fragment): ZN727_HUMAN - Also known as ZNF727P. Protein uncertain: Swiss-Prot protein existence level 5. May be involved in transcriptional regulation. From Homo sapiens (Human).
   1501..1600    -  protein_bind   attL2: mutant version of attL; recombination site for the Gateway® LR reaction LR Clonase™
   1618..1636    -  promoter       T7 promoter: promoter for bacteriophage T7 RNA polymerase
   1770..2579    +  CDS            KanR: aminoglycoside phosphotransferase; aph(3')-Ia; confers resistance to kanamycin in bacteria or G418 (Geneticin®) in eukaryotes
   2726..3314    +  rep_origin     ori: high-copy-number ColE1/pMB1/pBR322/pUC origin of replication
   3497..3589    +  CDS            lacI (fragment): lac repressor; lacI; The lac repressor binds to the lac operator to inhibit transcription in E. coli. This inhibition can be relieved by adding lactose or isopropyl-β-D-thiogalactopyranoside (IPTG).
   3644..3671    -  terminator     rrnB T2 terminator: transcription terminator T2 from the E. coli rrnB gene
   3803..3846    +  terminator     rrnB T1 terminator: Escherichia coli rrnB; transcription terminator T1 from the E. coli rrnB gene
   3893..3929    -  CDS            lacZα (fragment): LacZα fragment of β-galactosidase; lacZ fragment
   3945..4044    +  protein_bind   attL1: mutant version of attL; recombination site for the Gateway® LR reaction LR Clonase™
