[The description below was written by a language model from this plasmid's Addgene catalogue record and pLannotate feature annotations shown in this document.]
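Description:
pDONR221-ZNF727 is a Gateway entry clone built on the Invitrogen pDONR221 backbone, carrying the human zinc finger gene ZNF727 (also known as ZNF727P) as part of the Human TFome Collection of transcription factor open reading frames. It is a bacterial shuttling plasmid rather than an expression vector. It replicates in E. coli from a high-copy ColE1/pUC-type origin and is selected with kanamycin through an aph(3')-Ia resistance gene. The insert was produced by gene synthesis.

In the 4,046 nt annotated sequence, the coding region begins at the start of the circular map, just after attL1, and ends immediately before attL2, so the ORF is flanked by the two recombination sites used in an LR Clonase reaction to move it into any compatible destination vector. The automated annotation labels the first part of the ORF as ZNF720 and only a short terminal stretch as a ZNF727 fragment. This probably reflects sequence similarity among related zinc finger genes rather than a different insert, and most of the ORF is left unannotated. The last nucleotide of the stop codon has been removed, so the reading frame can continue through the recombination site into a C-terminal tag or fusion partner supplied by the destination vector.

The rrnB T1 and T2 terminators upstream of attL1 shield the insert from read-through transcription. A T7 promoter lies beyond attL2, and short lacI and lacZα fragments are backbone remnants. No eukaryotic promoter is present, so expression depends on the destination vector. According to the record, the collection is intended as a transcription factor library for cell fate engineering.
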