Addgene plasmid #101466: pDONR221-ZNF727
Purpose: Donor Vector containing ZNF727 transcription factor, part of the Human TFome Collection
Depositing lab: George Church. Depositing organization: Harvard Medical School. Publication: A comprehensive library of human transcription factors for cell fate engineering. Ng AHM, Khoshakhlagh P, Rojo Arias JE, Pasquini G, Wang K, Swiersy A, Shipman SL, Appleton E, Kiaee K, Kohman RE, Vernet A, Dysart M, Leeper K, Saylor W, Huang JY, Graveline A, Taipale J, Hill DE, Vidal M, Melero-Martin JM, Busskamp V, Church GM. Nat Biotechnol. 2021 Apr;39(4):510-519. doi: 10.1038/s41587-020-0742-6. Epub 2020 Nov 30. PubMed 33257861.
Backbone
  Vector backbone: pDONR221
  Backbone manufacturer: Invitrogen
  Vector type: Gateway shuttling vector
Growth in bacteria
  Bacterial resistance: Kanamycin, 50 μg/mL
  Growth temperature: 37°C
  Growth strain: DH5alpha
  Copy number: High Copy
Gene/Insert
  Gene/Insert name: ZNF727 (alt name: A8MUV8 (Uniprot ID))
  Species: H. sapiens (human)
  Mutation: Last nucleotide of stop codon removed to allow for Gateway C-terminal fusions
  Entrez Gene: ZNF727 (a.k.a. ZNF727P)
  Cloning method: Gateway Cloning
  Sequencing primers: 5′ M13F(-21); 3′ M13R
Terms and licenses: Academic/Nonprofit Terms; Industry Terms: Not Available to Industry
Depositor comments: Harvard generated by gene synthesis
How to cite: pDONR221-ZNF727 was a gift from George Church (Addgene plasmid # 101466 ; http://n2t.net/addgene:101466 ; RRID:Addgene_101466)
