>Addgene plasmid #101466 | pDONR221-ZNF727 | depositor partial sequence | sequence record 191394 | insert
ATGAGAGTGCTGACCTTCAGAGACGTGGCCGTGGAGTTCAGCCCAGAGGAGTGGGAGTGCCTGGACAGCG
CCCAGCAGAGACTGTACAGGGACGTGATGCTGGAGAACTACGGCAACCTGTTCAGCCTGGGCCTGGCCAT
CTTTAAGCCAGACCTGATCACCTACCTGGAGCAGAGAAAGGAGCCCTGGAACGCCAGGAGACAGAAGACC
GTGGCTAAGCACCCCGCCGGCAGCCTGCACTTTACCGCCGAGATCCTGCTGGAGCACGACATCAACGACA
GCTTCCAGAAGGTGATCCTGAGAAAGAGCGGCAGCTGCGACCTGAACACCCTGAGACTGAAGAAGGACTA
CCAGAGAGTGGGCAACTGCAAGGGCCAGAAGAGCAGCTACAACGGCATCCACCAGTGCCTGAGCGCCACC
AGAAGCAAGACATGCCAGTACAACAAATGCGGCAAAGCCTTCGGCCTGTGCTCCATCTTCACAGAGCACA
AGAAAATCTTCTCCAGAGAGAAGTGCTATAAATGCGAAGAGTGTGGCAAGGACTGCAGACTGAGCGACTT
CACCATTCAGAAGAGAATTCACACAGCCGACAGAAGCTATAAGTGTGAAGAGTGCGGGAAGGCCTGCAAG
AAGTTCAGCAACCTGACCGAGCACAACCGGGTGCACACCGGAAAGAAGCCTTACAAATGCGAGGAGTGTG
GGAAGACATTTACCTGCAGCAGCGCCCTGACTAAGCATAAGAGGAACCACACTGGCGACAGACCCTACAA
GTGTGAGGAGTGTCACAAGGCCTTTAGGTGCTGCTCTGACCTGACCAAACATAAGAGAATCCACACAGGC
GAGAAACCATACAAGTGCAAGGAGTGCCACAAGGCTTTCAGATGCTGCTCCGACCTGACAAAACACAAGC
GCATTCACACCGGGGAGAAACCTTATAAGTGCAACGAGTGCGGTAAGGCCTTCATGTGGATCTCCGCCCT
GAGCCAGCACAACAGGATCCATACAGGAGAGAAGCCCTACATCTGTGAGGAATGCGGGAAAGCATTCACC
TACTCCAGCACCCTGATCAGCCACAAGCGAATTCATATGGAGCTCAGACCATATAAGTGCGAAGAATGTG
GAAAGACCTTCAAATGGTTCAGCGACCTCACAAACCACAAAAGAATCCATACCGGAGAAAAACCTTACAA
GTGCGAGGAATGTGGCAAAAGCTTCACCTGTAGCAGCAATCTGATCAAGCACAAGCGGATTCACATGGAG
GTGAGGCCCTACAAATGTGAAGAATGCGGAAAGACATTCAAGTGGTTCCCCGATCTGACCAACCACAAGA
GGATCCACACCGGCGAGAAGCCATATAAATGTGAGGAGTGCGGCAAGACCTTTACCTGTTCCAGCAGCCT
GATCAAACACAAAAGGTCACATACCGGCGACAGGCCCACCAGCGCCAAGAACGTGGCCAAGCCCCTGGGC
GGCAGCCAGACACTGCTGAACATCAGATA
